Addgene plasmid #16579: pSin-EF2-Oct4-Pur
Depositing lab: James Thomson. Depositing organization: University of Wisconsin, Madison. Publication: Induced pluripotent stem cell lines derived from human somatic cells. Yu J, Vodyanik MA, Smuga-Otto K, Antosiewicz-Bourget J, Frane JL, Tian S, Nie J, Jonsdottir GA, Ruotti V, Stewart R, Slukvin II, Thomson JA. Science. 2007 Dec 21. 318(5858):1917-20. 10.1126/science.1151526 PubMed 18029452.
Backbone
  Vector backbone: pSin4-EF2-IRES-Pur
  Backbone size w/o insert (bp): 7500
  Vector type: Mammalian Expression, Lentiviral
  Selectable markers: Puromycin
Growth in bacteria
  Bacterial resistance: Ampicillin, 100 μg/mL
  Growth temperature: 37°C
  Growth strain: Stbl3
  Copy number: High Copy
Gene/Insert
  Gene/Insert name: Homo sapiens POU domain, class 5, transcription factor 1 (POU5F1) (alt names: POU5F1; Oct4)
  Species: H. sapiens (human)
  Insert size (bp): 1100
  GenBank ID: NM_002701
  Entrez Gene: POU5F1 (a.k.a. OCT3, OCT4, OCT4Borf1, OTF-3, OTF3, OTF4, Oct-3, Oct-4, Oct3/4)
  Cloning method: Restriction Enzyme; 5′ cloning site SpeI (not destroyed); 3′ cloning site EcoRI (not destroyed)
  Sequencing primers: 5′ EF-1a Forward; 3′ n/a
Resource information
  A portion of this plasmid was derived from a plasmid made by: SINF-EF-G (from Dr. Robert Hawley, George Washington University) was modified to make the lentiviral backbone.
Terms and licenses: Academic/Nonprofit Terms; Industry Terms: Not Available to Industry
Depositor comments: The psPAX2 packaging plasmid and pMD2.G envelope plasmid can be used with this vector.
How to cite: pSin-EF2-Oct4-Pur was a gift from James Thomson (Addgene plasmid # 16579 ; http://n2t.net/addgene:16579 ; RRID:Addgene_16579)
