[The description below was written by a language model from this plasmid's Addgene catalogue record and pLannotate feature annotations shown in this document.]
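Description:
pSin-EF2-Oct4-Pur is a self-inactivating HIV-1-based lentiviral transfer plasmid for constitutive expression of human OCT4 (POU5F1) in mammalian cells. It is built on the pSin4-EF2-IRES-Pur backbone, itself a modification of an earlier SIN lentiviral vector, and the full sequence record is about 8.7 kb. In bacteria it is maintained as a high-copy plasmid through a ColE1/pUC-type origin and selected with ampicillin via the β-lactamase gene.

The viral portion runs from a truncated 5' LTR through the Ψ packaging signal, a partial gag sequence, the Rev response element and the cPPT/CTS, which together support genome packaging, Rev-dependent nuclear export of the unspliced RNA and efficient nuclear import during transduction. It ends in a ΔU3 3' LTR, which leaves the integrated provirus without LTR promoter activity, followed by a bGH polyadenylation signal. Short annotated fragments of nef, rev and SV40 sequences appear to be remnants of vector construction rather than functional genes.

Between the LTRs, the human EF-1α promoter drives a bicistronic transcript. The roughly 1.1 kb POU5F1 coding sequence, cloned between SpeI and EcoRI sites, comes first. It is followed by an EMCV IRES and the puromycin N-acetyltransferase gene, so puromycin selection enriches for cells that also express OCT4.

Because the plasmid carries no viral structural or enzymatic genes, virus is produced by co-transfection with separate packaging and envelope plasmids. The depositor notes that psPAX2 and pMD2.G are compatible. The vector comes from work on deriving induced pluripotent stem cell lines from human somatic cells, in which it delivered OCT4 as a reprogramming factor.
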