Features (pLannotate 1.2.2; 20 found; start..end, strand, type, name):
    116..445     +  CDS            nef (fragment): NEF_HV1BR - Experimental evidence at protein level: Swiss-Prot protein existence level 1. Extracellular Nef protein targets CD4(+) T-lymphocytes for apoptosis by interacting with CXCR4 surface receptors (PubMed:14990729). From Human immunodeficiency virus type 1 group M subtype B (isolate BRU/LAI) (HIV-1).
    493..750     +  LTR            5' LTR (truncated): truncated 5' long terminal repeat (LTR) from HIV-1
    797..922     +  misc_feature   HIV-1 Ψ: packaging signal of human immunodeficiency virus type 1
    906..1269    +  CDS            HIV-1 gag (fragment): gag protein from human immunodeficiency virus 1; gag
   1415..1648    +  misc_feature   RRE: The Rev response element (RRE) of HIV-1 allows for Rev-dependent mRNA export from the nucleus to the cytoplasm.
   2025..2125    +  CDS            Rev (fragment): human immunodeficiency virus 1 (HIV-1) Rev protein; rev; enhances nuclear export of unspliced and incompletely spliced viral mRNAs
   2164..2281    +  misc_feature   cPPT/CTS: central polypurine tract and central termination sequence of HIV-1
   2336..2402    +  CDS            small t antigen (fragment): SV40 (simian virus 40) small t antigen
   2409..3587    +  promoter       EF-1α promoter: strong constitutive promoter for human elongation factor EF-1α
   3614..4693    +  CDS            POU5F1: PO5F1_HUMAN - Also known as OCT3, OCT4, OTF3. Experimental evidence at protein level: Swiss-Prot protein existence level 1. Transcription factor that binds to the octamer motif (5'- ATTTGCAT-3'). Forms a trimeric complex with SOX2 or SOX15 on DNA and controls the expression of a number of genes involved in embryonic development such as YES1, FGF4, UTF1 and ZFP206. Critical for early embryogenesis and for embryonic stem cell pluripotency. From Homo sapiens (Human).
   4717..4759    -  misc_feature   MCS (fragment): multiple cloning site
   4909..5371    +  misc_feature   IRES: internal ribosome entry site (IRES) of the encephalomyocarditis virus (EMCV)
   5404..6003    +  CDS            PuroR: puromycin N-acetyltransferase; pac from Streptomyces; confers resistance to puromycin
   6010..6204    +  CDS            nef (fragment): NEF_HV1Z2 - Experimental evidence at protein level: Swiss-Prot protein existence level 1. Extracellular Nef protein targets CD4(+) T-lymphocytes for apoptosis by interacting with CXCR4 surface receptors. From Human immunodeficiency virus type 1 group M subtype D (isolate Z2/CDC-Z34) (HIV-1).
   6206..6439    +  LTR            3' LTR (ΔU3): self-inactivating 3' long terminal repeat (LTR) from HIV-1
   6596..6820    +  polyA_signal   bGH poly(A) signal: bovine growth hormone polyadenylation signal
   6824..6845    +  promoter       SV40 promoter (fragment): SV40 enhancer and early promoter
   6916..7020    +  promoter       AmpR promoter: bla
   7021..7881    +  CDS            AmpR: β-lactamase; bla; confers resistance to ampicillin, carbenicillin, and related antibiotics
   8052..8640    +  rep_origin     ori: high-copy-number ColE1/pMB1/pBR322/pUC origin of replication
>Addgene plasmid #16579 | pSin-EF2-Oct4-Pur | depositor full sequence | sequence record 172690 | pSin-EF2-Oct4-Pur sequence 8682 bps
CGGACCGCCACTGCCAATTACCTGTGGTTTCATTTACTCTAAACCTGTGATTCCTCTGAATTATTTTCAT
TTTAAAGAAATTGTATTTGTTAAATATGTACTACAAACTTAGTAGTTGGAAGGGCTAATTCACTCCCAAA
GAAGACAAGATATCCTTGATCTGTGGATCTACCACACACAAGGCTACTTCCCTGATTAGCAGAACTACAC
ACCAGGGCCAGGGGTCAGATATCCACTGACCTTTGGATGGTGCTACAAGCTAGTACCAGTTGAGCCAGAT
AAGGTAGAAGAGGCCAATAAAGGAGAGAACACCAGCTTGTTACACCCTGTGAGCCTGCATGGGATGGATG
ACCCGGAGAGAGAAGTGTTAGAGTGGAGGTTTGACAGCCGCCTAGCATTTCATCACGTGGCCCGAGAGCT
GCATCCGGAGTACTTCAAGAACTGCTGATATCGAGCTTGCTACAAGGGACTTTCCGCTGGGGACTTTCCA
GGGAGGCGTGGCCTGGGCGGGACTGGGGAGTGGCGAGCCCTCAGATCCTGCATATAAGCAGCTGCTTTTT
GCCTGTACTGGGTCTCTCTGGTTAGACCAGATCTGAGCCTGGGAGCTCTCTGGCTAACTAGGGAACCCAC
TGCTTAAGCCTCAATAAAGCTTGCCTTGAGTGCTTCAAGTAGTGTGTGCCCGTCTGTTGTGTGACTCTGG
TAACTAGAGATCCCTCAGACCCTTTTAGTCAGTGTGGAAAATCTCTAGCAGTGGCGCCCGAACAGGGACT
TGAAAGCGAAAGGGAAACCAGAGGAGCTCTCTCGACGCAGGACTCGGCTTGCTGAAGCGCGCACGGCAAG
AGGCGAGGGGCGGCGACTGGTGAGTACGCCAAAAATTTTGACTAGCGGAGGCTAGAAGGAGAGAGATGGG
TGCGAGAGCGTCAGTATTAAGCGGGGGAGAATTAGATCGCGATGGGAAAAAATTCGGTTAAGGCCAGGGG
GAAAGAAAAAATATAAATTAAAACATATAGTATGGGCAAGCAGGGAGCTAGAACGATTCGCAGTTAATCC
TGGCCTGTTAGAAACATCAGAAGGCTGTAGACAAATACTGGGACAGCTACAACCATCCCTTCAGACAGGA
TCAGAAGAACTTAGATCATTATATAATACAGTAGCAACCCTCTATTGTGTGCATCAAAGGATAGAGATAA
AAGACACCAAGGAAGCTTTAGACAAGATAGAGGAAGAGCAAAACAAAAGTAAGACCACCGCACAGCAAGC
GGCCGCTGATCTTCAGACCTGGAGGAGGAGATATGAGGGACAATTGGAGAAGTGAATTATATAAATATAA
AGTAGTAAAAATTGAACCATTAGGAGTAGCACCCACCAAGGCAAAGAGAAGAGTGGTGCAGAGAGAAAAA
AGAGCAGTGGGAATAGGAGCTTTGTTCCTTGGGTTCTTGGGAGCAGCAGGAAGCACTATGGGCGCAGCGT
CAATGACGCTGACGGTACAGGCCAGACAATTATTGTCTGGTATAGTGCAGCAGCAGAACAATTTGCTGAG
GGCTATTGAGGCGCAACAGCATCTGTTGCAACTCACAGTCTGGGGCATCAAGCAGCTCCAGGCAAGAATC
CTGGCTGTGGAAAGATACCTAAAGGATCAACAGCTCCTGGGGATTTGGGGTTGCTCTGGAAAACTCATTT
GCACCACTGCTGTGCCTTGGAATGCTAGTTGGAGTAATAAATCTCTGGAACAGATTTGGAATCACACGAC
CTGGATGGAGTGGGACAGAGAAATTAACAATTACACAAGCTTAATACACTCCTTAATTGAAGAATCGCAA
AACCAGCAAGAAAAGAATGAACAAGAATTATTGGAATTAGATAAATGGGCAAGTTTGTGGAATTGGTTTA
ACATAACAAATTGGCTGTGGTATATAAAATTATTCATAATGATAGTAGGAGGCTTGGTAGGTTTAAGAAT
AGTTTTTGCTGTACTTTCTATAGTGAATAGAGTTAGGCAGGGATATTCACCATTATCGTTTCAGACCCAC
CTCCCAACCCCGAGGGGACCCGACAGGCCCGAAGGAATAGAAGAAGAAGGTGGAGAGAGAGACAGAGACA
GATCCATTCGATTAGTGAACGGATCTCGACGGTATCGCCACAAATGGCAGTATTCATCCACAATTTTAAA
AGAAAGGGGGGGATTGGGGGGTACAGTGCAGGGGAAAGAATAGTAGACATAATAGCAACAGACATACAAA
CTAAAGAATTACAAAAACAAATTACAAAAATTCAAAATTTTCGGGTTTATTACAGGGACAGCAGAGATCC
ACTTTGGTCGATAAGCTTTGCAAAGATGGATAAAGTTTTAAACAGAGAGGAATCTTTGCAGCTAATGGAC
CTTCTAGGTCTTGAAAGGAGTGGGAATTGGCTCCGGTGCCCGTCAGTGGGCAGAGCGCACATCGCCCACA
GTCCCCGAGAAGTTGGGGGGAGGGGTCGGCAATTGAACCGGTGCCTAGAGAAGGTGGCGCGGGGTAAACT
GGGAAAGTGATGTCGTGTACTGGCTCCGCCTTTTTCCCGAGGGTGGGGGAGAACCGTATATAAGTGCAGT
AGTCGCCGTGAACGTTCTTTTTCGCAACGGGTTTGCCGCCAGAACACAGGTAAGTGCCGTGTGTGGTTCC
CGCGGGCCTGGCCTCTTTACGGGTTATGGCCCTTGCGTGCCTTGAATTACTTCCACCTGGCTGCAGTACG
TGATTCTTGATCCCGAGCTTCGGGTTGGAAGTGGGTGGGAGAGTTCGAGGCCTTGCGCTTAAGGAGCCCC
TTCGCCTCGTGCTTGAGTTGAGGCCTGGCCTGGGCGCTGGGGCCGCCGCGTGCGAATCTGGTGGCACCTT
CGCGCCTGTCTCGCTGCTTTCGATAAGTCTCTAGCCATTTAAAATTTTTGATGACCTGCTGCGACGCTTT
TTTTCTGGCAAGATAGTCTTGTAAATGCGGGCCAAGATCTGCACACTGGTATTTCGGTTTTTGGGGCCGC
GGGCGGCGACGGGGCCCGTGCGTCCCAGCGCACATGTTCGGCGAGGCGGGGCCTGCGAGCGCGGCCACCG
AGAATCGGACGGGGGTAGTCTCAAGCTGGCCGGCCTGCTCTGGTGCCTGGCCTCGCGCCGCCGTGTATCG
CCCCGCCCTGGGCGGCAAGGCTGGCCCGGTCGGCACCAGTTGCGTGAGCGGAAAGATGGCCGCTTCCCGG
CCCTGCTGCAGGGAGCTCAAAATGGAGGACGCGGCGCTCGGGAGAGCGGGCGGGTGAGTCACCCACACAA
AGGAAAAGGGCCTTTCCGTCCTCAGCCGTCGCTTCATGTGACTCCACGGAGTACCGGGCGCCGTCCAGGC
ACCTCGATTAGTTCTCGAGCTTTTGGAGTACGTCGTCTTTAGGTTGGGGGGAGGGGTTTTATGCGATGGA
GTTTCCCCACACTGAGTGGGTGGAGACTGAAGTTAGGCCAGCTTGGCACTTGATGTAATTCTCCTTGGAA
TTTGCCCTTTTTGAGTTTGGATCTTGGTTCATTCTCAAGCCTCAGACAGTGGTTCAAAGTTTTTTTCTTC
CATTTCAGGTGTCGTGAGGAATTGATCCTTCGAACTAGTGATTATGGCGGGACACCTGGCTTCGGATTTC
GCCTTCTCGCCCCCTCCAGGTGGTGGAGGTGATGGGCCAGGGGGGCCGGAGCCGGGCTGGGTTGATCCTC
GGACCTGGCTAAGCTTCCAAGGCCCTCCTGGAGGGCCAGGAATCGGGCCGGGGGTTGGGCCAGGCTCTGA
GGTGTGGGGGATTCCCCCATGCCCCCCGCCGTATGAGTTCTGTGGGGGGATGGCGTACTGTGGGCCCCAG
GTTGGAGTGGGGCTAGTGCCCCAAGGCGGCTTGGAGACCTCTCAGCCTGAGGGTGAAGCAGGAGTCGGGG
TGGAGAGCAACTCCGATGGGGCCTCCCCGGAGCCCTGCACCGTCACCCCTGGTGCCGTGAAGCTGGAGAA
GGAGAAGCTGGAGCAAAACCCGGAGGAGTCCCAGGACATCAAAGCTCTGCAGAAAGAACTCGAGCAATTT
GCCAAGCTCCTGAAGCAGAAGAGGATCACCCTGGGATATACACAGGCCGATGTGGGGCTCACCCTGGGGG
TTCTATTTGGGAAGGTATTCAGCCAAACGACCATCTGCCGCTTTGAGGCTCTGCAGCTTAGCTTCAAGAA
CATGTGTAAGCTGCGGCCCTTGCTGCAGAAGTGGGTGGAGGAAGCTGACAACAATGAAAATCTTCAGGAG
ATATGCAAAGCAGAAACCCTCGTGCAGGCCCGAAAGAGAAAGCGAACCAGTATCGAGAACCGAGTGAGAG
GCAACCTGGAGAATTTGTTCCTGCAGTGCCCGAAACCCACACTGCAGCAGATCAGCCACATCGCCCAGCA
GCTTGGGCTCGAGAAGGATGTGGTCCGAGTGTGGTTCTGTAACCGGCGCCAGAAGGGCAAGCGATCAAGC
AGCGACTATGCACAACGAGAGGATTTTGAGGCTGCTGGGTCTCCTTTCTCAGGGGGACCAGTGTCCTTTC
CTCTGGCCCCAGGGCCCCATTTTGGTACCCCAGGCTATGGGAGCCCTCACTTCACTGCACTGTACTCCTC
GGTCCCTTTCCCTGAGGGGGAAGCCTTTCCCCCTGTCTCCGTCACCACTCTGGGCTCTCCCATGCATTCA
AACTGAGGTGCCTGCCCTCTAGAATCGAATTCGAAGCTTGAGCTCGAGATCTGAGTCCGGTAGCGCTAGT
TCGAAGGATCCGCATGCATCTAGGGCGGCCAATTCCGCCCCTCTCCCTCCCCCCCCCCTAACGTTACTGG
CCGAAGCCGCTTGGAATAAGGCCGGTGTGCGTTTGTCTATATGTGATTTTCCACCATATTGCCGTCTTTT
GGCAATGTGAGGGCCCGGAAACCTGGCCCTGTCTTCTTGACGAGCATTCCTAGGGGTCTTTCCCCTCTCG
CCAAAGGAATGCAAGGTCTGTTGAATGTCGTGAAGGAAGCAGTTCCTCTGGAAGCTTCTTGAAGACAAAC
AACGTCTGTAGCGACCCTTTGCAGGCAGCGGAACCCCCCACCTGGCGACAGGTGCCTCTGCGGCCAAAAG
CCACGTGTATAAGATACACCTGCAAAGGCGGCACAACCCCAGTGCCACGTTGTGAGTTGGATAGTTGTGG
AAAGAGTCAAATGGCTCTCCTCAAGCGTATTCAACAAGGGGCTGAAGGATGCCCAGAAGGTACCCCATTG
TATGGGATCTGATCTGGGGCCTCGGTGCACATGCTTTACATGTGTTTAGTCGAGGTTAAAAAAACGTCTA
GGCCCCCCGAACCACGGGGACGTGGTTTTCCTTTGAAAAACACGATGATAAGCTTGCCACAACCCACAAG
GAGACGACCTTCCATGACCGAGTACAAGCCCACGGTGCGCCTCGCCACCCGCGACGACGTCCCCCGGGCC
GTACGCACCCTCGCCGCCGCGTTCGCCGACTACCCCGCCACGCGCCACACCGTCGACCCGGACCGCCACA
TCGAGCGGGTCACCGAGCTGCAAGAACTCTTCCTCACGCGCGTCGGGCTCGACATCGGCAAGGTGTGGGT
CGCGGACGACGGCGCCGCGGTGGCGGTCTGGACCACGCCGGAGAGCGTCGAAGCGGGGGCGGTGTTCGCC
GAGATCGGCCCGCGCATGGCCGAGTTGAGCGGTTCCCGGCTGGCCGCGCAGCAACAGATGGAAGGCCTCC
TGGCGCCGCACCGGCCCAAGGAGCCCGCGTGGTTCCTGGCCACCGTCGGCGTCTCGCCCGACCACCAGGG
CAAGGGTCTGGGCAGCGCCGTCGTGCTCCCCGGAGTGGAGGCGGCCGAGCGCGCCGGGGTGCCCGCCTTC
CTGGAGACCTCCGCGCCCCGCAACCTCCCCTTCTACGAGCGGCTCGGCTTCACCGTCACCGCCGACGTCG
AGTGCCCGAAGGACCGCGCGACCTGGTGCATGACCCGCAAGCCCGGTGCCTGATAATAGGCGGCCGCTCG
AGACCTAGAAAAACATGGAGCAATCACAAGTAGCAATACAGCAGCTACCAATGCTGATTGTGCCTGGCTA
GAAGCACAAGAGGAGGAGGAGGTGGGTTTTCCAGTCACACCTCAGGTACCTTTAAGACCAATGACTTACA
AGGCAGCTGTAGATCTTAGCCACTTTTTAAAAGAAAAGGGGGGACTGGAAGGGCTAATTCACTCCCAACG
AAGACAAGATCTGCTTTTTGCTTGTACTGGGTCTCTCTGGTTAGACCAGATCTGAGCCTGGGAGCTCTCT
GGCTAACTAGGGAACCCACTGCTTAAGCCTCAATAAAGCTTGCCTTGAGTGCTTCAAGTAGTGTGTGCCC
GTCTGTTGTGTGACTCTGGTAACTAGAGATCCCTCAGACCCTTTTAGTCAGTGTGGAAAATCTCTAGCAG
TAGTAGTTCATGTCATCTTATTATTCAGTATTTATAACTTGCAAAGAAATGAATATCAGAGAGTGAGAGG
CCTTGACATTATAATAGATTTAGCAGGAATTGAACTAGGAGTGGAGCACACAGGCAAAGTTCTAGAGCTC
GCTGATCAGCCTCGACTGTGCCTTCTAGTTGCCAGCCATCTGTTGTTTGCCCCTCCCCCGTGCCTTCCTT
GACCCTGGAAGGTGCCACTCCCACTGTCCTTTCCTAATAAAATGAGGAAATTGCATCGCATTGTCTGAGT
AGGTGTCATTCTATTCTGGGGGGTGGGGTGGGGCAGGACAGCAAGGGGGAGGATTGGGAAGACAATAGCA
GGCATGCTGGGGATGCGGTGGGCTCTATGGCTTCTGAGGCGGAAAGAACCAGCTGGGGGCGCGCCCCTCG
AGGCCGCCATGGTCATAGCTGTTTGACGTCAGGTGGCACTTTTCGGGGAAATGTGCGCGGAACCCCTATT
TGTTTATTTTTCTAAATACATTCAAATATGTATCCGCTCATGAGACAATAACCCTGATAAATGCTTCAAT
AATATTGAAAAAGGAAGAGTATGAGTATTCAACATTTCCGTGTCGCCCTTATTCCCTTTTTTGCGGCATT
TTGCCTTCCTGTTTTTGCTCACCCAGAAACGCTGGTGAAAGTAAAAGATGCTGAAGATCAGTTGGGTGCA
CGAGTGGGTTACATCGAACTGGATCTCAACAGCGGTAAGATCCTTGAGAGTTTTCGCCCCGAAGAACGTT
TTCCAATGATGAGCACTTTTAAAGTTCTGCTATGTGGCGCGGTATTATCCCGTATTGACGCCGGGCAAGA
GCAACTCGGTCGCCGCATACACTATTCTCAGAATGACTTGGTTGAGTACTCACCAGTCACAGAAAAGCAT
CTTACGGATGGCATGACAGTAAGAGAATTATGCAGTGCTGCCATAACCATGAGTGATAACACTGCGGCCA
ACTTACTTCTGACAACGATCGGAGGACCGAAGGAGCTAACCGCTTTTTTGCACAACATGGGGGATCATGT
AACTCGCCTTGATCGTTGGGAACCGGAGCTGAATGAAGCCATACCAAACGACGAGCGTGACACCACGATG
CCTGTAGCAATGGCAACAACGTTGCGCAAACTATTAACTGGCGAACTACTTACTCTAGCTTCCCGGCAAC
AATTAATAGACTGGATGGAGGCGGATAAAGTTGCAGGACCACTTCTGCGCTCGGCCCTTCCGGCTGGCTG
GTTTATTGCTGATAAATCTGGAGCCGGTGAGCGTGGGTCTCGCGGTATCATTGCAGCACTGGGGCCAGAT
GGTAAGCCCTCCCGTATCGTAGTTATCTACACGACGGGGAGTCAGGCAACTATGGATGAACGAAATAGAC
AGATCGCTGAGATAGGTGCCTCACTGATTAAGCATTGGTAACTGTCAGACCAAGTTTACTCATATATACT
TTAGATTGATTTAAAACTTCATTTTTAATTTAAAAGGATCTAGGTGAAGATCCTTTTTGATAATCTCATG
ACCAAAATCCCTTAACGTGAGTTTTCGTTCCACTGAGCGTCAGACCCCGTAGAAAAGATCAAAGGATCTT
CTTGAGATCCTTTTTTTCTGCGCGTAATCTGCTGCTTGCAAACAAAAAAACCACCGCTACCAGCGGTGGT
TTGTTTGCCGGATCAAGAGCTACCAACTCTTTTTCCGAAGGTAACTGGCTTCAGCAGAGCGCAGATACCA
AATACTGTCCTTCTAGTGTAGCCGTAGTTAGGCCACCACTTCAAGAACTCTGTAGCACCGCCTACATACC
TCGCTCTGCTAATCCTGTTACCAGTGGCTGCTGCCAGTGGCGATAAGTCGTGTCTTACCGGGTTGGACTC
AAGACGATAGTTACCGGATAAGGCGCAGCGGTCGGGCTGAACGGGGGGTTCGTGCACACAGCCCAGCTTG
GAGCGAACGACCTACACCGAACTGAGATACCTACAGCGTGAGCATTGAGAAAGCGCCACGCTTCCCGAAG
GGAGAAAGGCGGACAGGTATCCGGTAAGCGGCAGGGTCGGAACAGGAGAGCGCACGAGGGAGCTTCCAGG
GGGAAACGCCTGGTATCTTTATAGTCCTGTCGGGTTTCGCCACCTCTGACTTGAGCGTCGATTTTTGTGA
TGCTCGTCAGGGGGGCGGAGCCTATGGAAAAACGCCAGCAACGCGGCCTTTTTACGGTTCCTGGCCTTTT
GC
