>Addgene plasmid #16579 | pSin-EF2-Oct4-Pur | addgene partial sequence | sequence record 22498 | 16579 with EF-1a-F
ATTGATCCTTCGAACTAGTGATTATGGCGGGACACCTGGCTTCGGATTTCGCCTTCTCGCCCCCTCCAGG
TGGTGGAGGTGATGGGCCAGGGGGGCCGGAGCCGGGCTGGGTTGATCCTCGGACCTGGCTAAGCTTCCAA
GGCCCTCCTGGAGGGCCAGGAATCGGGCCGGGGGTTGGGCCAGGCTCTGAGGTGTGGGGGATTCCCCCAT
GCCCCCCGCCGTATGAGTTCTGTGGGGGGATGGCGTACTGTGGGCCCCAGGTTGGAGTGGGGCTAGTGCC
CCAAGGCGGCTTGGAGACCTCTCAGCCTGAGGGTGAAGCAGGAGTCGGGGTGGAGAGCAACTCCGATGGG
GCCTCCCCGGAGCCCTGCACCGTCACCCCTGGTGCCGTGAAGCTGGAGAAGGAGAAGCTGGAGCAAAACC
CGGAGGAGTCCCAGGACATCAAAGCTCTGCAGAAAGAACTCGAGCAATTTGCCAAGCTCCTGAAGCAGAA
GAGGATCACCCTGGGATATACACAGGCCGATGTGGGGCTCACCCTGGGGGTTCTATTTGGGAAGGTATTC
AGCCAAACGACCATCTGCCGCTTTGAGGCTCTGCAGCTTAGCTTCAAGAACATGTGTAAGCTGCGGCCCT
TGCTGCAGAAGTGGGTGGAGGAAGCTGACAACAATGAAAATCTTCAGGAGATATGCAAAGCAGAAACCCT
CGTGCAGGCCCGAAAGAGAAAGCGAACCAGTATCGAGAACCGAGTGAGAGGCAACCTGGAGAATTTGTTC
CTGCAGTGCCCGAAACCCACACTGCAGCAGATCAGCCACATCGCCCAGCAGCTTGGGCTCGAGAAGGATG
TGGTCCGAGTGTGGTTCTGTAACCGGCGCC
